Addgene plasmid #224737: pcDNA3.1-HA-GTSE1-S91, 262 ,724A
Purpose: For expression of HA-tagged GTSE1 protein with S91, 262 ,724A mutation
Depositing lab: Michele Pagano. Depositing organization: NYU Grossman School of Medicine. Publication: Stabilization of GTSE1 by cyclin D1-CDK4/6-mediated phosphorylation promotes cell proliferation: relevance in cancer prognosis. Garcia-Vazquez N, Gonzalez-Robles TJ, Lane E, Spasskaya D, Zhang Q, Kerzhnerman M, Jeong Y, Collu M, Simoneschi D, Ruggles KV, Rona G, Kaisari S, Pagano M. bioRxiv [Preprint]. 2025 Jan 23:2024.06.26.600797. doi: 10.1101/2024.06.26.600797. PubMed 38979260.
Backbone
  Vector backbone: pcDNA3.1
  Vector type: Mammalian Expression
Growth in bacteria
  Bacterial resistance: Ampicillin, 100 μg/mL
  Growth temperature: 37°C
  Growth strain: NEB Stable
  Copy number: Unknown
Gene/Insert
  Gene/Insert name: GTSE1 (alt name: B99)
  Species: H. sapiens (human)
  Insert size (bp): 2200
  Mutation: Serine 91, 262 ,724 to Alanine
  Entrez Gene: GTSE1 (a.k.a. B99)
  Promoter: CMV
  Tag / fusion protein: HA (N terminal on backbone)
  Cloning method: Unknown
  Sequencing primers: 5′ CMV Forward
Terms and licenses: Academic/Nonprofit Terms; Industry Terms: Not Available to Industry
Depositor comments: Please visit https://doi.org/10.1101/2024.06.26.600797 for bioRxiv preprint.
How to cite: pcDNA3.1-HA-GTSE1-S91, 262 ,724A was a gift from Michele Pagano (Addgene plasmid # 224737 ; http://n2t.net/addgene:224737 ; RRID:Addgene_224737)
