[The description below was written by a language model from this plasmid's Addgene catalogue record and pLannotate feature annotations shown in this document.]
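Description:
pcDNA3.1-HA-GTSE1-S91, 262 ,724A is a mammalian expression plasmid of about 7.6 kb built on the pcDNA3.1 backbone. It carries human GTSE1 (also known as B99) with serines 91, 262 and 724 replaced by alanine. It is propagated in E. coli through a high-copy ColE1/pUC-type origin and selected with ampicillin via the β-lactamase gene and its own promoter. An f1 origin is also present. For selection in mammalian cells, the backbone has an SV40 early promoter driving the neomycin/kanamycin phosphotransferase gene, followed by an SV40 polyadenylation signal. This arrangement would normally allow G418 selection of stable transfectants.

The GTSE1 coding sequence of roughly 2.2 kb lies downstream of the CMV immediate-early enhancer and promoter and is terminated by the bovine growth hormone poly(A) signal. The catalogue lists an N-terminal HA epitope tag supplied by the backbone. The feature table does not annotate the tag separately, although there is unannotated space between the T7 promoter and the start of the GTSE1 ORF where it would be expected. T7 and SP6 promoters flank the insert. Several short annotations (fragments of an HIV-1 LTR, ble, lacI and a bom site) look like partial matches or backbone remnants rather than functional elements.

The stated purpose is expression of HA-tagged GTSE1 bearing the triple serine-to-alanine substitution. The associated study concerns stabilization of GTSE1 through cyclin D1-CDK4/6-mediated phosphorylation and its effect on cell proliferation. This suggests that the construct serves as a non-phosphorylatable mutant for comparison with wild-type protein, though the record does not explicitly say that these three residues are the phosphorylation sites.
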