Features (pLannotate 1.2.2; 21 found; start..end, strand, type, name):
     28..80      -  misc_feature   bom (fragment): basis of mobility region from pBR322
    235..614     +  enhancer       CMV enhancer: human cytomegalovirus immediate early enhancer
    615..818     +  promoter       CMV promoter: human cytomegalovirus (CMV) immediate early promoter
    814..847     +  LTR            5' LTR (truncated) (fragment): truncated 5' long terminal repeat (LTR) from HIV-1
    863..881     +  promoter       T7 promoter: promoter for bacteriophage T7 RNA polymerase
   1000..3159    +  CDS            GTSE1: GTSE1_HUMAN - Experimental evidence at protein level: Swiss-Prot protein existence level 1. May be involved in p53-induced cell cycle arrest in G2/M phase by interfering with microtubule rearrangements that are required to enter mitosis. Overexpression delays G2/M phase progression. From Homo sapiens (Human).
   3190..3208    -  promoter       SP6 promoter: promoter for bacteriophage SP6 RNA polymerase
   3234..3458    +  polyA_signal   bGH poly(A) signal: bovine growth hormone polyadenylation signal
   3462..3483    +  promoter       SV40 promoter (fragment): SV40 enhancer and early promoter
   3504..3932    +  rep_origin     f1 ori (sequence partly withheld): f1 bacteriophage origin of replication; arrow indicates direction of (+) strand synthesis
   3946..4275    +  promoter       SV40 promoter: SV40 enhancer and early promoter
   4342..5133    +  CDS            neo: KKA2_KLEPN - Also known as kan, nptII. Experimental evidence at protein level: Swiss-Prot protein existence level 1. Resistance to kanamycin, neomycin, paromomycin, ribostamycin, butirosin and gentamicin B. From Klebsiella pneumoniae.
   5157..5315    +  CDS            ble (fragment): BLE_KLEPN - Experimental evidence at protein level: Swiss-Prot protein existence level 1. Binding protein with a strong affinity to the bleomycin family of antibiotics. Binds to CL990; an antimitotic-antibiotic compound. From Klebsiella pneumoniae.
   5310..5431    +  polyA_signal   SV40 poly(A) signal: SV40 polyadenylation signal
   5504..5520    -  protein_bind   lac operator: The lac repressor binds to the lac operator to inhibit transcription in E. coli. This inhibition can be relieved by adding lactose or isopropyl-β-D-thiogalactopyranoside (IPTG). lac repressor encoded by lacI
   5528..5558    -  promoter       lac promoter: promoter for the E. coli lac operon
   5573..5594    -  protein_bind   CAP binding site: CAP binding activates transcription in the presence of cAMP. E. coli catabolite activator protein
   5607..5699    -  CDS            lacI (fragment): lac repressor; lacI; The lac repressor binds to the lac operator to inhibit transcription in E. coli. This inhibition can be relieved by adding lactose or isopropyl-β-D-thiogalactopyranoside (IPTG).
   5882..6470    -  rep_origin     ori: high-copy-number ColE1/pMB1/pBR322/pUC origin of replication
   6641..7501    -  CDS            AmpR: β-lactamase; bla; confers resistance to ampicillin, carbenicillin, and related antibiotics
   7502..7606    -  promoter       AmpR promoter: bla
>Addgene plasmid #224737 | pcDNA3.1-HA-GTSE1-S91, 262 ,724A | addgene full sequence | sequence record 448810 | Addgene NGS Result
GACGGATCGGGAGATCTCCCGATCCCCTATGGTGCACTCTCAGTACAATCTGCTCTGATGCCGCATAGTT
AAGCCAGTATCTGCTCCCTGCTTGTGTGTTGGAGGTCGCTGAGTAGTGCGCGAGCAAAATTTAAGCTACA
ACAAGGCAAGGCTTGACCGACAATTGCATGAAGAATCTGCTTAGGGTTAGGCGTTTTGCGCTGCTTCGCG
ATGTACGGGCCAGATATACGCGTTGACATTGATTATTGACTAGTTATTAATAGTAATCAATTACGGGGTC
ATTAGTTCATAGCCCATATATGGAGTTCCGCGTTACATAACTTACGGTAAATGGCCCGCCTGGCTGACCG
CCCAACGACCCCCGCCCATTGACGTCAATAATGACGTATGTTCCCATAGTAACGCCAATAGGGACTTTCC
ATTGACGTCAATGGGTGGAGTATTTACGGTAAACTGCCCACTTGGCAGTACATCAAGTGTATCATATGCC
AAGTACGCCCCCTATTGACGTCAATGACGGTAAATGGCCCGCCTGGCATTATGCCCAGTACATGACCTTA
TGGGACTTTCCTACTTGGCAGTACATCTACGTATTAGTCATCGCTATTACCATGGTGATGCGGTTTTGGC
AGTACATCAATGGGCGTGGATAGCGGTTTGACTCACGGGGATTTCCAAGTCTCCACCCCATTGACGTCAA
TGGGAGTTTGTTTTGGCACCAAAATCAACGGGACTTTCCAAAATGTCGTAACAACTCCGCCCCATTGACG
CAAATGGGCGGTAGGCGTGTACGGTGGGAGGTCTATATAAGCAGAGCTCTCTGGCTAACTAGAGAACCCA
CTGCTTACTGGCTTATCGAAATTAATACGACTCACTATAGGGAGACCCAAGCTTACCATGGCCTACCCCT
ACGACGTGCCCGACTACGCCTCCCTCGGATCCATGGAAGGAGGCGGCGGCCGCGATGAGCCTTCAGCCTG
CCGGGCAGGGGACGTGAACATGGATGACCCTAAGAAGGAAGACATTCTTCTTTTGGCCGATGAAAAATTT
GACTTCGATCTTTCATTGTCTTCTTCGAGTGCAAATGAAGATGATGAAGTCTTCTTCGGACCCTTTGGAC
ATAAAGAAAGATGTATTGCTGCCAGCTTGGAATTAAATAATCCGGTTCCCGAACAGCCTCCGTTGCCCAC
ATCTGAGAGTCCCTTTGCCTGGGCCCCTCTGGCCGGGGAGAAGTTCGTGGAGGTGTACAAAGAAGCTCAC
TTACTGGCTTTACACATTGAGAGCAGCAGCCGGAACCAGGCAGCCCAAGCTGCCAAGCCTGAAGACCCTC
GGAGCCAGGGCGTGGAAAGATTCATACAGGAGTCAAAATTAAAAATAAACCTCTTTGAGAAAGAAAAGGA
AATGAAGAAAAGCCCCACGTCTCTTAAAAGGGAGACATACTACCTGTCAGACAGCCCCTTGCTGGGGCCC
CCTGTGGGTGAGCCTCGGCTCTTGGCCTCCTCCCCGGCCCTGCCCAGCTCTGGTGCCCAGGCCCGCCTCA
CCCGGGCGCCGGGGCCTCCGCACTCTGCTCATGCTTTGCCCAGGGAATCATGCACTGCTCATGCTGCAAG
TCAGGCAGCGACTCAGAGGAAGCCCGGGACCAAATTGCTGCTGCCTCGAGCGGCCTCTGTTAGAGGAAGA
AGCATCCCTGGGGCTGCGGAGAAGCCCAAGAAAGAGATTCCAGCTGCTCCTTCCAGGACAAAAATCCCAG
CTGAGAAGGAATCCCACCGGGATGTTCTCCCTGACAAACCTGCCCCGGGTGCTGTCAATGTGCCGGCCGC
CGGAAGCCACTTGGGCCAGGGCAAGCGGGCGATCCCTGTTCCAAACAAGTTGGGGCTGAAGAAGACCCTG
TTAAAAGCACCCGGCTCTACCAGCAATCTCGCAAGGAAGTCCTCCTCGGGGCCTGTTTGGAGCGGGGCAT
CCAGTGCGTGCACATCCCCAGCAGTGGGCAAAGCTAAATCAAGTGAATTTGCAAGTATTCCTGCAAATAG
CTCCCGGCCTCTGTCAAACATCAGCAAGTCAGGCAGAATGGGACCCGCCATGCTGCGGCCAGCTCTGCCT
GCAGGCCCTGTGGGGGCATCCTCCTGGCAGGCCAAGCGGGTCGATGTTTCTGAGCTGGCAGCGGAGCAGC
TCACGGCACCCCCCTCAGCATCCCCCACCCAACCCCAGACTCCGGAAGGTGGCGGCCAGTGGCTGAACTC
CAGTTGCGCTTGGTCAGAATCTTCTCAATTGAATAAGACTAGAAGTATCAGACGGCGAGATTCCTGTCTA
AATTCCAAGACAAAGGTTATGCCTACTCCTACAAATCAATTTAAAATTCCTAAGTTTTCTATTGGTGACT
CCCCGGACAGCTCAACACCAAAGCTTTCGCGGGCACAGCGGCCGCAGTCGTGCACGTCAGTTGGCAGGGT
CACTGTCCACAGCACCCCGGTTAGACGCTCATCTGGGCCAGCACCACAAAGCCTGCTGAGCGCATGGCGT
GTGTCAGCCTTGCCCACACCCGCCAGCCGGCGCTGCTCTGGCCTTCCACCGATGACCCCCAAAACGATGC
CCAGGGCCGTGGGCTCTCCCCTGTGTGTGCCAGCTCGGAGACGTTCCTCTGAGCCCCGCAAGAACTCTGC
AATGAGAACTGAACCAACAAGGGAGAGCAACAGAAAGACAGATTCCAGGCTGGTGGATGTGTCCCCTGAC
AGGGGTTCTCCTCCTTCCCGTGTGCCTCAGGCACTTAACTTTTCTCCAGAGGAAAGCGATTCTACTTTCT
CCAAAAGTACTGCCACAGAAGTAGCTCGGGAGGAAGCCAAGCCGGGTGGAGATGCAGCCCCTAGTGAGGC
TCTTCTTGTAGATATCAAACTGGAACCACTCGCGGTCACTCCAGATGCTGCAAGCCAGCCCCTCATTGAC
CTTCCTCTCATCGACTTCTGCGATACCCCAGAAGCACACGTGGCTGTAGGATCTGAAAGCAGGCCTCTGA
TCGACCTCATGACAAACACTCCAGACATGAATAAAAATGTGGCCAAACCTTCACCGGTGGTGGGACAGCT
CATAGACCTGAGCTCCCCTCTGATCCAGCTGGCCCCTGAGGCTGACAAGGAGAACGTGGATTCCCCACTC
CTCAAGTTCTAAGTCGAGCATGCATCTAGAGGGCCCTATTCTATAGTGTCACCTAAATGCTAGAGCTCGC
TGATCAGCCTCGACTGTGCCTTCTAGTTGCCAGCCATCTGTTGTTTGCCCCTCCCCCGTGCCTTCCTTGA
CCCTGGAAGGTGCCACTCCCACTGTCCTTTCCTAATAAAATGAGGAAATTGCATCGCATTGTCTGAGTAG
GTGTCATTCTATTCTGGGGGGTGGGGTGGGGCAGGACAGCAAGGGGGAGGATTGGGAAGACAATAGCAGG
CATGCTGGGGATGCGGTGGGCTCTATGGCTTCTGAGGCGGAAAGAACCAGCTGGGGCTCTAGGGGGTATC
CCC
[124 nt withheld, positions 3504-3627]
C
[91 nt withheld, positions 3629-3719]
A
[49 nt withheld, positions 3721-3769]
CCTTTGACGTTGGAGTCCACGTTCTTT
[37 nt withheld, positions 3797-3833]
ACCCTATCTCGGTCTATTCTTTTGATTTATAAGGGATTTTGCCGATTTCGGCCTATTGGTTAAAAAATGA
GCTGATTTAACAAAAATTTAACGCGAATTAATTCTGTGGAATGTGTGTCAGTTAGGGTGTGGAAAGTCCC
CAGGCTCCCCAGCAGGCAGAAGTATGCAAAGCATGCATCTCAATTAGTCAGCAACCAGGTGTGGAAAGTC
CCCAGGCTCCCCAGCAGGCAGAAGTATGCAAAGCATGCATCTCAATTAGTCAGCAACCATAGTCCCGCCC
CTAACTCCGCCCATCCCGCCCCTAACTCCGCCCAGTTCCGCCCATTCTCCGCCCCATGGCTGACTAATTT
TTTTTATTTATGCAGAGGCCGAGGCCGCCTCTGCCTCTGAGCTATTCCAGAAGTAGTGAGGAGGCTTTTT
TGGAGGCCTAGGCTTTTGCAAAAAGCTCCCGGGAGCTTGTATATCCATTTTCGGATCTGATCAAGAGACA
GGATGAGGATCGTTTCGCATGATTGAACAAGATGGATTGCACGCAGGTTCTCCGGCCGCTTGGGTGGAGA
GGCTATTCGGCTATGACTGGGCACAACAGACAATCGGCTGCTCTGATGCCGCCGTGTTCCGGCTGTCAGC
GCAGGGGCGCCCGGTTCTTTTTGTCAAGACCGACCTGTCCGGTGCCCTGAATGAACTGCAGGACGAGGCA
GCGCGGCTATCGTGGCTGGCCACGACGGGCGTTCCTTGCGCAGCTGTGCTCGACGTTGTCACTGAAGCGG
GAAGGGACTGGCTGCTATTGGGCGAAGTGCCGGGGCAGGATCTCCTGTCATCTCACCTTGCTCCTGCCGA
GAAAGTATCCATCATGGCTGATGCAATGCGGCGGCTGCATACGCTTGATCCGGCTACCTGCCCATTCGAC
CACCAAGCGAAACATCGCATCGAGCGAGCACGTACTCGGATGGAAGCCGGTCTTGTCGATCAGGATGATC
TGGACGAAGAGCATCAGGGGCTCGCGCCAGCCGAACTGTTCGCCAGGCTCAAGGCGCGCATGCCCGACGG
CGAGGATCTCGTCGTGACCCATGGCGATGCCTGCTTGCCGAATATCATGGTGGAAAATGGCCGCTTTTCT
GGATTCATCGACTGTGGCCGGCTGGGTGTGGCGGACCGCTATCAGGACATAGCGTTGGCTACCCGTGATA
TTGCTGAAGAGCTTGGCGGCGAATGGGCTGACCGCTTCCTCGTGCTTTACGGTATCGCCGCTCCCGATTC
GCAGCGCATCGCCTTCTATCGCCTTCTTGACGAGTTCTTCTGAGCGGGACTCTGGGGTTCGAAATGACCG
ACCAAGCGACGCCCAACCTGCCATCACGAGATTTCGATTCCACCGCCGCCTTCTATGAAAGGTTGGGCTT
CGGAATCGTTTTCCGGGACGCCGGCTGGATGATCCTCCAGCGCGGGGATCTCATGCTGGAGTTCTTCGCC
CACCCCAACTTGTTTATTGCAGCTTATAATGGTTACAAATAAAGCAATAGCATCACAAATTTCACAAATA
AAGCATTTTTTTCACTGCATTCTAGTTGTGGTTTGTCCAAACTCATCAATGTATCTTATCATGTCTGTAT
ACCGTCGACCTCTAGCTAGAGCTTGGCGTAATCATGGTCATAGCTGTTTCCTGTGTGAAATTGTTATCCG
CTCACAATTCCACACAACATACGAGCCGGAAGCATAAAGTGTAAAGCCTGGGGTGCCTAATGAGTGAGCT
AACTCACATTAATTGCGTTGCGCTCACTGCCCGCTTTCCAGTCGGGAAACCTGTCGTGCCAGCTGCATTA
ATGAATCGGCCAACGCGCGGGGAGAGGCGGTTTGCGTATTGGGCGCTCTTCCGCTTCCTCGCTCACTGAC
TCGCTGCGCTCGGTCGTTCGGCTGCGGCGAGCGGTATCAGCTCACTCAAAGGCGGTAATACGGTTATCCA
CAGAATCAGGGGATAACGCAGGAAAGAACATGTGAGCAAAAGGCCAGCAAAAGGCCAGGAACCGTAAAAA
GGCCGCGTTGCTGGCGTTTTTCCATAGGCTCCGCCCCCCTGACGAGCATCACAAAAATCGACGCTCAAGT
CAGAGGTGGCGAAACCCGACAGGACTATAAAGATACCAGGCGTTTCCCCCTGGAAGCTCCCTCGTGCGCT
CTCCTGTTCCGACCCTGCCGCTTACCGGATACCTGTCCGCCTTTCTCCCTTCGGGAAGCGTGGCGCTTTC
TCATAGCTCACGCTGTAGGTATCTCAGTTCGGTGTAGGTCGTTCGCTCCAAGCTGGGCTGTGTGCACGAA
CCCCCCGTTCAGCCCGACCGCTGCGCCTTATCCGGTAACTATCGTCTTGAGTCCAACCCGGTAAGACACG
ACTTATCGCCACTGGCAGCAGCCACTGGTAACAGGATTAGCAGAGCGAGGTATGTAGGCGGTGCTACAGA
GTTCTTGAAGTGGTGGCCTAACTACGGCTACACTAGAAGAACAGTATTTGGTATCTGCGCTCTGCTGAAG
CCAGTTACCTTCGGAAAAAGAGTTGGTAGCTCTTGATCCGGCAAACAAACCACCGCTGGTAGCGGTGGTT
TTTTTGTTTGCAAGCAGCAGATTACGCGCAGAAAAAAAGGATCTCAAGAAGATCCTTTGATCTTTTCTAC
GGGGTCTGACGCTCAGTGGAACGAAAACTCACGTTAAGGGATTTTGGTCATGAGATTATCAAAAAGGATC
TTCACCTAGATCCTTTTAAATTAAAAATGAAGTTTTAAATCAATCTAAAGTATATATGAGTAAACTTGGT
CTGACAGTTACCAATGCTTAATCAGTGAGGCACCTATCTCAGCGATCTGTCTATTTCGTTCATCCATAGT
TGCCTGACTCCCCGTCGTGTAGATAACTACGATACGGGAGGGCTTACCATCTGGCCCCAGTGCTGCAATG
ATACCGCGAGACCCACGCTCACCGGCTCCAGATTTATCAGCAATAAACCAGCCAGCCGGAAGGGCCGAGC
GCAGAAGTGGTCCTGCAACTTTATCCGCCTCCATCCAGTCTATTAATTGTTGCCGGGAAGCTAGAGTAAG
TAGTTCGCCAGTTAATAGTTTGCGCAACGTTGTTGCCATTGCTACAGGCATCGTGGTGTCACGCTCGTCG
TTTGGTATGGCTTCATTCAGCTCCGGTTCCCAACGATCAAGGCGAGTTACATGATCCCCCATGTTGTGCA
AAAAAGCGGTTAGCTCCTTCGGTCCTCCGATCGTTGTCAGAAGTAAGTTGGCCGCAGTGTTATCACTCAT
GGTTATGGCAGCACTGCATAATTCTCTTACTGTCATGCCATCCGTAAGATGCTTTTCTGTGACTGGTGAG
TACTCAACCAAGTCATTCTGAGAATAGTGTATGCGGCGACCGAGTTGCTCTTGCCCGGCGTCAATACGGG
ATAATACCGCGCCACATAGCAGAACTTTAAAAGTGCTCATCATTGGAAAACGTTCTTCGGGGCGAAAACT
CTCAAGGATCTTACCGCTGTTGAGATCCAGTTCGATGTAACCCACTCGTGCACCCAACTGATCTTCAGCA
TCTTTTACTTTCACCAGCGTTTCTGGGTGAGCAAAAACAGGAAGGCAAAATGCCGCAAAAAAGGGAATAA
GGGCGACACGGAAATGTTGAATACTCATACTCTTCCTTTTTCAATATTATTGAAGCATTTATCAGGGTTA
TTGTCTCATGAGCGGATACATATTTGAATGTATTTAGAAAAATAAACAAATAGGGGTTCCGCGCACATTT
CCCCGAAAAGTGCCACCTGACGTC
